>Addgene plasmid #27246 | pCLX-UBI-Tred | depositor full sequence | sequence record 12849 | Author sequence
GTCGACATTGATTATTGACTAGTTATTAATAGTAATCAATTACGGGGTCATTAGTTCATAGCCCATATAT
GGAGTTCCGCGTTACATAACTTACGGTAAATGGCCCGCCTGGCTGACCGCCCAACGACCCCCGCCCATTG
ACGTCAATAATGACGTATGTTCCCATAGTAACGCCAATAGGGACTTTCCATTGACGTCAATGGGTGGACT
ATTTACGGTAAACTGCCCACTTGGCAGTACATCAAGTGTATCATATGCCAAGTACGCCCCCTATTGACGT
CAATGACGGTAAATGGCCCGCCTGGCATTATGCCCAGTACATGACCTTATGGGACTTTCCTACTTGGCAG
TACATCTACGTATTAGTCATCGCTATTACCATGGGAGGCGTGGCCTGGGCGGGACTGGGGAGTGGCGAGC
CCTCAGATCCTGCATATAAGCAGCTGCTTTTTGCCTGTACTGGGTCTCTCTGGTTAGACCAGATCTGAGC
CTGGGAGCTCTCTGGCTAACTAGGGAACCCACTGCTTAAGCCTCAATAAAGCTTGCCTTGAGTGCTTCAA
GTAGTGTGTGCCCGTCTGTTGTGTGACTCTGGTAACTAGAGATCCCTCAGACCCTTTTAGTCAGTGTGGA
AAATCTCTAGCAGTGGCGCCCGAACAGGGACTTGAAAGCGAAAGGGAAACCAGAGGAGCTCTCTCGACGC
AGGACTCGGCTTGCTGAAGCGCGCACGGCAAGAGGCGAGGGGCGGCGACTGGTGAGTACGCCAAAAATTT
TGACTAGCGGAGGCTAGAAGGAGAGAGATGGGTGCGAGAGCGTCAGTATTAAGCGGGGGAGAATTAGATC
GCGATGGGAAAAAATTCGGTTAAGGCCAGGGGGAAAGAAAAAATATAAATTAAAACATATAGTATGGGCA
AGCAGGGAGCTAGAACGATTCGCAGTTAATCCTGGCCTGTTAGAAACATCAGAAGGCTGTAGACAAATAC
TGGGACAGCTACAACCATCCCTTCAGACAGGATCAGAAGAACTTAGATCATTATATAATACAGTAGCAAC
CCTCTATTGTGTGCATCAAAGGATAGAGATAAAAGACACCAAGGAAGCTTTAGACAAGATAGAGGAAGAG
CAAAACAAAAGTAAGAAAAAAGCACAGCAAGCAGCAGGATCTTCAGACCTGGAAATTCCCTACAATCCCC
AAAGTCAAGGAGTAGTAGAATCTATGAATAAAGAATTAAAGAAAATTATAGGACAGGTAAGAGATCAGGC
TGAACATCTTAAGACAGCAGTACAAATGGCAGTATTCATCCACAATTTTAAAAGAAAAGGGGGGATTGGG
GGGTACAGTGCAGGGGAAAGAATAGTAGACATAATAGCAACAGACATACAAACTAAAGAATTACAAAAAC
AAATTACAAAAATTCAAAATTTTCGGGTTTATTACAGGGACAGCAGAAATCCACTTTGGAAAGGACCAGC
AAAGCTCCTCTGGAAAGGTGAAGGGGCAGTAGTAATACAAGATAATAGTGACATAAAAGTAGTGCCAAGA
AGAAAAGCAAAGATCATTAGGGATTATGGAAAACAGATGGCAGGTGATGATTGTGTGGCAAGTAGACAGG
ATGAGGATTAGAACATGGAAAAGTTTAGTAAAACACCATAAGGAGGAGATATGAGGGACAATTGGAGAAG
TGAATTATATAAATATAAAGTAGTAAAAATTGAACCATTAGGAGTAGCACCCACCAAGGCAAAGAGAAGA
GTGGTGCAGAGAGAAAAAAGAGCAGTGGGAATAGGAGCTTTGTTCCTTGGGTTCTTGGGAGCAGCAGGAA
GCACTATGGGCGCAGCGTCAATGACGCTGACGGTACAGGCCAGACAATTATTGTCTGGTATAGTGCAGCA
GCAGAACAATTTGCTGAGGGCTATTGAGGCGCAACAGCATCTGTTGCAACTCACAGTCTGGGGCATCAAG
CAGCTCCAGGCAAGAATCCTGGCTGTGGAAAGATACCTAAAGGATCAACAGCTCCTGGGGATTTGGGGTT
GCTCTGGAAAACTCATTTGCACCACTGCTGTGCCTTGGAATGCTAGTTGGAGTAATAAATCTCTGGAACA
GATTTGGAATCACACGACCTGGATGGAGTGGGACAGAGAAATTAACAATTACACAAGCTTAATACACTCC
TTAATTGAAGAATCGCAAAACCAGCAAGAAAAGAATGAACAAGAATTATTGGAATTAGATAAATGGGCAA
GTTTGTGGAATTGGTTTAACATAACAAATTGGCTGTGGTATATAAAATTATTCATAATGATAGTAGGAGG
CTTGGTAGGTTTAAGAATAGTTTTTGCTGTACTTTCTATAGTGAATAGAGTTAGGCAGGGATATTCACCA
TTATCGTTTCAGACCCACCTCCCAACCCCGAGGGGACCCGACAGGCCCGAAGGAATAGAAGAAGAAGGTG
GAGAGAGAGACAGAGACAGATCCATTCGATTAGTGAACGGATCTCGACGGTATCGCTAGTGATTATCGGA
TCAACTTTGTATAGAAAAGTTGTTAATTAAGGGTGCAGCGGCCTCCGCGCCGGGTTTTGGCGCCTCCCGC
GGGCGCCCCCCTCCTCACGGCGAGCGCTGCCACGTCAGACGAAGGGCGCAGGAGCGTTCCTGATCCTTCC
GCCCGGACGCTCAGGACAGCGGCCCGCTGCTCATAAGACTCGGCCTTAGAACCCCAGTATCAGCAGAAGG
ACATTTTAGGACGGGACTTGGGTGACTCTAGGGCACTGGTTTTCTTTCCAGAGAGCGGAACAGGCGAGGA
AAAGTAGTCCCTTCTCGGCGATTCTGCGGAGGGATCTCCGTGGGGCGGTGAACGCCGATGATTATATAAG
GACGCGCCGGGTGTGGCACAGCTAGTTCCGTCGCAGCCGGGATTTGGGTCGCGGTTCTTGTTTGTGGATC
GCTGTGATCGTCACTTGGTGAGTTGCGGGCTGCTGGGCTGGCCGGGGCTTTCGTGGCCGCCGGGCCGCTC
GGTGGGACGGAAGCGTGTGGAGAGACCGCCAAGGGCTGTAGTCTGGGTCCGCGAGCAAGGTTGCCCTGAA
CTGGGGGTTGGGGGGAGCGCACAAAATGGCGGCTGTTCCCGAGTCTTGAATGGAAGACGCTTGTAAGGCG
GGCTGTGAGGTCGTTGAAACAAGGTGGGGGGCATGGTGGGCGGCAAGAACCCAAGGTCTTGAGGCCTTCG
CTAATGCGGGAAAGCTCTTATTCGGGTGAGATGGGCTGGGGCACCATCTGGGGACCCTGACGTGAAGTTT
GTCACTGACTGGAGAACTCGGGTTTGTCGTCTGGTTGCGGGGGCGGCAGTTATGCGGTGCCGTTGGGCAG
TGCACCCGTACCTTTGGGAGCGCGCGCCTCGTCGTGTCGTGACGTCACCCGTTCTGTTGGCTTATAATGC
AGGGTGGGGCCACCTGCCGGTAGGTGTGCGGTAGGCTTTTCTCCGTCGCAGGACGCAGGGTTCGGGCCTA
GGGTAGGCTCTCCTGAATCGACAGGCGCCGGACCTCTGGTGAGGGGAGGGATAAGTGAGGCGTCAGTTTC
TTTGGTCGGTTTTATGTACCTATCTTCTTAAGTAGCTGAAGCTCCGGTTTTGAACTATGCGCTCGGGGTT
GGCGAGTGTGTTTTGTGAAGTTTTTTAGGCACCTTTTGAAATGTAATCATTTGGGTCAATATGTAATTTT
CAGTGTTAGACTAGTAAAGCTTCTGCAGGTCGACTCTAGAAAATTGTCCGCTAAATTCTGGCCGTTTTTG
GCTTTTTTGTTAGACAGGATCCCAACTTTGTACAAAAAAGCAGGCTACTAGTGAGGAACCAATTCAGTCG
ACTGGATCCGGTACCGAATTCCACCGGTCGCCACCATGGGCGAGCTGATCAAGGAGAACATGCACATGAA
GCTGTACATGGAGGGCACCGTGAACAACCACCACTTCAAGTGCACATCCGAGGGCGAAGGCAAGCCCTAC
GAGGGCACCCAGACCATGAAGATCAAGGTGGTCGAGGGCGGCCCTCTCCCCTTCGCCTTCGACATCCTGG
CTACCAGCTTCATGTACGGCAGCAAAGCCTTCATCAACCACACCCAGGGCATCCCCGACTTCTTTAAGCA
GTCCTTCCCTGAGGGCTTCACATGGGAGAGAATCACCACATACGAAGACGGGGGCGTGCTGACCGCTACC
CAGGACACCAGCTTCCAGAACGGCTGCATCATCTACAACGTCAAGATCAACGGGGTGAACTTCCCATCCA
ACGGCCCTGTGATGCAGAAGAAAACACGCGGCTGGGAGGCCAACACCGAGATGCTGTACCCCGCTGACGG
CGGCCTGAGAGGCCACAGCCAGATGGCCCTGAAGCTCGTGGGCGGGGGCTACCTGCACTGCTCCTTCAAG
ACCACATACAGATCCAAGAAACCCGCTAAGAACCTCAAGATGCCCGGCTTCCACTTCGTGGACCACAGAC
TGGAAAGAATCAAGGAGGCCGACAAAGAGACCTACGTCGAGCAGCACGAGATGGCTGTGGCCAAGTACTG
CGACCTCCCTAGCAAACTGGGGCACAGATGATGCGGCCGCGACTCTAGATCTAGACCCAGCTTTCTTGTA
CAAAGTGGTGATAATCGAATTCCGATAATCAACCTCTGGATTACAAAATTTGTGAAAGATTGACTGGTAT
TCTTAACTATGTTGCTCCTTTTACGCTATGTGGATACGCTGCTTTAATGCCTTTGTATCATGCTATTGCT
TCCCGTATGGCTTTCATTTTCTCCTCCTTGTATAAATCCTGGTTGCTGTCTCTTTATGAGGAGTTGTGGC
CCGTTGTCAGGCAACGTGGCGTGGTGTGCACTGTGTTTGCTGACGCAACCCCCACTGGTTGGGGCATTGC
CACCACCTGTCAGCTCCTTTCCGGGACTTTCGCTTTCCCCCTCCCTATTGCCACGGCGGAACTCATCGCC
GCCTGCCTTGCCCGCTGCTGGACAGGGGCTCGGCTGTTGGGCACTGACAATTCCGTGGTGTTGTCGGGGA
AGCTGACGTCCTTTCCATGGCTGCTCGCCTGTGTTGCCACCTGGATTCTGCGCGGGACGTCCTTCTGCTA
CGTCCCTTCGGCCCTCAATCCAGCGGACCTTCCTTCCCGCGGCCTGCTGCCGGCTCTGCGGCCTCTTCCG
CGTCTTCGCCTTCGCCCTCAGACGAGTCGGATCTCCCTTTGGGCCGCCTCCCCGCATCGGGAATTCCCGC
GGTTCGCTTTAAGACCAATGACTTACAAGGCAGCTGTAGATCTTAGCCACTTTTTAAAAGAAAAGGGGGG
ACTGGAAGGGCTAATTCACTCCCAACGAAGACAAGATGGGATCAATTCACCATGGGAATAACTTCGTATA
GCATACATTATACGAAGTTATGCTGCTTTTTGCTTGTACTGGGTCTCTCTGGTTAGACCAGATCTGAGCC
TGGGAGCTCTCTGGCTAACTAGGGAACCCACTGCTTAAGCCTCAATAAAGCTTGCCTTGAGTGCTTCAAG
TAGTGTGTGCCCGTCTGTTGTGTGACTCTGGTAACTAGAGATCCCTCAGACCCTTTTAGTCAGTGTGGAA
AATCTCTAGCAGCATCTAGTTGAATCGCCAGTGTGTCGAGCTAGCAGATCTTTTTCCCTCTGCCAAAAAT
TATGGGGACATCATGAAGCCCCTTGAGCATCTGACTTCTGGCTAATAAAGGAAATTTATTTTCATTGCAA
TAGTGTGTTGGAATTTTTTGTGTCTCTCACTCGGAAGGACATATGGGAGGGCAAATCATTTAAAACATCA
GAATGAGTATTTGGTTTAGAGTTTGGCAACATATGCCATATGCTGGCTGCCATGAACAAAGGTGGCTATA
AAGAGGTCATCAGTATATGAAACAGCCCCCTGCTGTCCATTCCTTATTCCATAGAAAAGCCTTGACTTGA
GGTTAGATTTTTTTTATATTTTGTTTTGTGTTATTTTTTTCTTTAACATCCCTAAAATTTTCCTTACATG
TTTTACTAGCCAGATTTTTCCTCCTCTCCTGACTACTCCCAGTCATAGCTGTCCCTCTTCTCTTATGAAG
ATCCCTCGACCTGCAGCCCAAGCTTGGCGTAATCATGGTCATAGCTGTTTCCTGTGTGAAATTGTTATCC
GCTCACAATTCCACACAACATACGAGCCGGAAGCATAAAGTGTAAAGCCTGGGGTGCCTAATGAGTGAGC
TAACTCACATTAATTGCGTTGCGCTCACTGCCCGCTTTCCAGTCGGGAAACCTGTCGTGCCAGCGGATCC
GCATCTCAATTAGTCAGCAACCATAGTCCCGCCCCTAACTCCGCCCATCCCGCCCCTAACTCCGCCCAGT
TCCGCCCATTCTCCGCCCCATGGCTGACTAATTTTTTTTATTTATGCAGAGGCCGAGGCCGCCTCGGCCT
CTGAGCTATTCCAGAAGTAGTGAGGAGGCTTTTTTGGAGGCCTAGGCTTTTGCAAAAAGCTAACTTGTTT
ATTGCAGCTTATAATGGTTACAAATAAAGCAATAGCATCACAAATTTCACAAATAAAGCATTTTTTTCAC
TGCATTCTAGTTGTGGTTTGTCCAAACTCATCAATGTATCTTATCATGTCTGGATCCGCTGCATTAATGA
ATCGGCCAACGCGCGGGGAGAGGCGGTTTGCGTATTGGGCGCTCTTCCGCTTCCTCGCTCACTGACTCGC
TGCGCTCGGTCGTTCGGCTGCGGCGAGCGGTATCAGCTCACTCAAAGGCGGTAATACGGTTATCCACAGA
ATCAGGGGATAACGCAGGAAAGAACATGTGAGCAAAAGGCCAGCAAAAGGCCAGGAACCGTAAAAAGGCC
GCGTTGCTGGCGTTTTTCCATAGGCTCCGCCCCCCTGACGAGCATCACAAAAATCGACGCTCAAGTCAGA
GGTGGCGAAACCCGACAGGACTATAAAGATACCAGGCGTTTCCCCCTGGAAGCTCCCTCGTGCGCTCTCC
TGTTCCGACCCTGCCGCTTACCGGATACCTGTCCGCCTTTCTCCCTTCGGGAAGCGTGGCGCTTTCTCAA
TGCTCACGCTGTAGGTATCTCAGTTCGGTGTAGGTCGTTCGCTCCAAGCTGGGCTGTGTGCACGAACCCC
CCGTTCAGCCCGACCGCTGCGCCTTATCCGGTAACTATCGTCTTGAGTCCAACCCGGTAAGACACGACTT
ATCGCCACTGGCAGCAGCCACTGGTAACAGGATTAGCAGAGCGAGGTATGTAGGCGGTGCTACAGAGTTC
TTGAAGTGGTGGCCTAACTACGGCTACACTAGAAGGACAGTATTTGGTATCTGCGCTCTGCTGAAGCCAG
TTACCTTCGGAAAAAGAGTTGGTAGCTCTTGATCCGGCAAACAAACCACCGCTGGTAGCGGTGGTTTTTT
TGTTTGCAAGCAGCAGATTACGCGCAGAAAAAAAGGATCTCAAGAAGATCCTTTGATCTTTTCTACGGGG
TCTGACGCTCAGTGGAACGAAAACTCACGTTAAGGGATTTTGGTCATGAGATTATCAAAAAGGATCTTCA
CCTAGATCCTTTTAAATTAAAAATGAAGTTTTAAATCAATCTAAAGTATATATGAGTAAACTTGGTCTGA
CAGTTACCAATGCTTAATCAGTGAGGCACCTATCTCAGCGATCTGTCTATTTCGTTCATCCATAGTTGCC
TGACTCCCCGTCGTGTAGATAACTACGATACGGGAGGGCTTACCATCTGGCCCCAGTGCTGCAATGATAC
CGCGAGACCCACGCTCACCGGCTCCAGATTTATCAGCAATAAACCAGCCAGCCGGAAGGGCCGAGCGCAG
AAGTGGTCCTGCAACTTTATCCGCCTCCATCCAGTCTATTAATTGTTGCCGGGAAGCTAGAGTAAGTAGT
TCGCCAGTTAATAGTTTGCGCAACGTTGTTGCCATTGCTACAGGCATCGTGGTGTCACGCTCGTCGTTTG
GTATGGCTTCATTCAGCTCCGGTTCCCAACGATCAAGGCGAGTTACATGATCCCCCATGTTGTGCAAAAA
AGCGGTTAGCTCCTTCGGTCCTCCGATCGTTGTCAGAAGTAAGTTGGCCGCAGTGTTATCACTCATGGTT
ATGGCAGCACTGCATAATTCTCTTACTGTCATGCCATCCGTAAGATGCTTTTCTGTGACTGGTGAGTACT
CAACCAAGTCATTCTGAGAATAGTGTATGCGGCGACCGAGTTGCTCTTGCCCGGCGTCAATACGGGATAA
TACCGCGCCACATAGCAGAACTTTAAAAGTGCTCATCATTGGAAAACGTTCTTCGGGGCGAAAACTCTCA
AGGATCTTACCGCTGTTGAGATCCAGTTCGATGTAACCCACTCGTGCACCCAACTGATCTTCAGCATCTT
TTACTTTCACCAGCGTTTCTGGGTGAGCAAAAACAGGAAGGCAAAATGCCGCAAAAAAGGGAATAAGGGC
GACACGGAAATGTTGAATACTCATACTCTTCCTTTTTCAATATTATTGAAGCATTTATCAGGGTTATTGT
CTCATGAGCGGATACATATTTGAATGTATTTAGAAAAATAAACAAATAGGGGTTCCGCGCACATTTCCCC
GAAAAGTGCCACCTG
Features (pLannotate 1.2.2; 31 found; start..end, strand, type, name):
      4..383     +  enhancer       CMV enhancer: human cytomegalovirus immediate early enhancer
    385..642     +  LTR            5' LTR (truncated): truncated 5' long terminal repeat (LTR) from HIV-1
    689..814     +  misc_feature   HIV-1 Ψ: packaging signal of human immunodeficiency virus type 1
    798..1157    +  CDS            HIV-1 gag (fragment): gag protein from human immunodeficiency virus 1; gag
   1306..1423    +  misc_feature   cPPT/CTS: central polypurine tract and central termination sequence of HIV-1
   1566..1649    +  CDS            vif (fragment): VIF_HV1BR - Experimental evidence at protein level: Swiss-Prot protein existence level 1. Counteracts the innate antiviral activity of host APOBEC3F and APOBEC3G. Forms a complex with host APOBEC3F and APOBEC3G thus preventing the entry of these lethally hypermutating enzymes into progeny virions. Recruits an active E3 ubiquitin ligase complex composed of elongin BC, CUL5, and RBX2 to induce polyubiquitination of APOBEC3G and APOBEC3F. In turn, they are directed to the 26S proteasome for degradation. Vif interaction with APOBEC3G also blocks its cytidine deaminase activity in a proteasome-inde
   1783..2016    +  misc_feature   RRE: The Rev response element (RRE) of HIV-1 allows for Rev-dependent mRNA export from the nucleus to the cytoplasm.
   2393..2493    +  CDS            Rev (fragment): human immunodeficiency virus 1 (HIV-1) Rev protein; rev; enhances nuclear export of unspliced and incompletely spliced viral mRNAs
   2522..2542    +  protein_bind   attB4: mutant version of attB; core recombination site for the Gateway® BP reaction BP Clonase™
   2560..3728    +  promoter       UbC promoter: human ubiquitin C promoter
   3733..3750    -  misc_feature   MCS (fragment): pUC18/19 multiple cloning site
   3746..3795    +  promoter       UbC promoter (fragment): human ubiquitin C promoter
   3807..3826    +  protein_bind   attB1 (fragment): mutant version of attB; recombination site for the Gateway® BP reaction BP Clonase™
   3886..4578    +  CDS            TurboRFP: TurboRFP is a basic (constitutively fluorescent) orange fluorescent protein published in 2007, derived from Entacmaea quadricolor. It has low acid sensitivity.
   4605..4629    -  protein_bind   attB2: mutant version of attB; recombination site for the Gateway® BP reaction BP Clonase™
   4647..5235    +  misc_feature   WPRE: woodchuck hepatitis virus posttranscriptional regulatory element
   5268..5357    +  CDS            nef (fragment): NEF_HV1LA - Experimental evidence at protein level: Swiss-Prot protein existence level 1. Extracellular Nef protein targets CD4(+) T-lymphocytes for apoptosis by interacting with CXCR4 surface receptors. From Human immunodeficiency virus type 1 group M subtype B (isolate Lai) (HIV-1).
   5378..5411    +  protein_bind   loxP: Cre-mediated recombination occurs in the 8-bp core sequence (GCATACAT). Cre recombinase
   5431..5611    +  LTR            5' LTR (truncated): truncated 5' long terminal repeat (LTR) from HIV-1
   5714..5769    +  polyA_signal   β-globin poly(A) signal: rabbit β-globin polyadenylation signal (Gil and Proudfoot, 1987)
   6152..6168    -  protein_bind   lac operator: The lac repressor binds to the lac operator to inhibit transcription in E. coli. This inhibition can be relieved by adding lactose or isopropyl-β-D-thiogalactopyranoside (IPTG). lac repressor encoded by lacI
   6176..6206    -  promoter       lac promoter: promoter for the E. coli lac operon
   6221..6242    -  protein_bind   CAP binding site: CAP binding activates transcription in the presence of cAMP. E. coli catabolite activator protein
   6255..6294    -  CDS            lacI (fragment): lac repressor; lacI; The lac repressor binds to the lac operator to inhibit transcription in E. coli. This inhibition can be relieved by adding lactose or isopropyl-β-D-thiogalactopyranoside (IPTG).
   6301..6323    +  promoter       SV40 promoter (fragment): SV40 enhancer and early promoter
   6347..6482    +  rep_origin     SV40 ori: SV40 origin of replication
   6502..6636    +  polyA_signal   SV40 poly(A) signal: SV40 polyadenylation signal
   6638..6692    -  CDS            lacI (fragment): lac repressor; lacI; The lac repressor binds to the lac operator to inhibit transcription in E. coli. This inhibition can be relieved by adding lactose or isopropyl-β-D-thiogalactopyranoside (IPTG).
   6875..7463    -  rep_origin     ori: high-copy-number ColE1/pMB1/pBR322/pUC origin of replication
   7634..8494    -  CDS            AmpR: β-lactamase; bla; confers resistance to ampicillin, carbenicillin, and related antibiotics
   8495..8599    -  promoter       AmpR promoter: bla
