[The description below was written by a language model from this plasmid's Addgene catalogue record and pLannotate feature annotations shown in this document.]
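Description:
pCLX-UBI-Tred is an HIV-1-derived lentiviral transfer vector built on the pCLX backbone that expresses the red-orange fluorescent protein TurboRFP from the human ubiquitin C (UbC) promoter. It is propagated in E. coli as a high-copy plasmid through a ColE1/pUC-type origin, with selection by the ampicillin resistance gene (β-lactamase) under its own promoter. An SV40 origin is also present in the backbone, which can support episomal amplification in producer cells expressing large T antigen.

The viral genome is driven by a hybrid 5' end in which the CMV enhancer is fused to a truncated HIV-1 5' LTR. This arrangement typically makes genomic RNA production in packaging cells independent of Tat. Downstream lie the Ψ packaging signal with a gag fragment, the cPPT/CTS element that aids nuclear import, and the RRE for Rev-dependent export of the unspliced genome. The expression cassette was assembled by multisite Gateway recombination, leaving attB4, attB1 and attB2 scars that flank the UbC promoter and the 693 bp TurboRFP coding sequence (from Entacmaea quadricolor, originally sourced from Evrogen). A WPRE follows the reporter to enhance transcript stability and expression. The 3' LTR is truncated, consistent with a self-inactivating design, and is preceded by a loxP site. If that site is copied into both LTRs during reverse transcription, it would permit Cre-mediated excision of the integrated provirus. A rabbit β-globin poly(A) signal lies beyond the LTR.

The vector provides constitutive, broadly active fluorescent labelling of transduced cells. The associated publication concerns neuronal migration and Wnt signalling, suggesting use as a cell-marking or control vector, though the record does not state its specific role.
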