Addgene plasmid #27246: pCLX-UBI-Tred
Depositing lab: Patrick Salmon. Depositing organization: University of Geneva. Publication: Perturbed Wnt signaling leads to neuronal migration delay, altered interhemispheric connections and impaired social behavior. Bocchi R, Egervari K, Carol-Perdiguer L, Viale B, Quairiaux C, De Roo M, Boitard M, Oskouie S, Salmon P, Kiss JZ. Nat Commun. 2017 Oct 27;8(1):1158. doi: 10.1038/s41467-017-01046-w. PubMed 29079819.
Backbone
  Vector backbone: pCLX
  Backbone size w/o insert (bp): 7932
  Vector type: Lentiviral
Growth in bacteria
  Bacterial resistance: Ampicillin, 100 μg/mL
  Growth temperature: 37°C
  Growth strain: Top10
  Growth instructions: Top10 or HB101
  Copy number: High Copy
Gene/Insert
  Gene/Insert name: TurboRFP
  Species: Entacmaea
  Insert size (bp): 693
  Cloning method: Gateway Cloning; 5′ cloning site attR4 (destroyed during cloning); 3′ cloning site attR2 (destroyed during cloning)
  Sequencing primers: 5′ ctagtaaagcttctgcaggt
Resource information
  A portion of this plasmid was derived from a plasmid made by: Evrogen
Terms and licenses: Academic/Nonprofit Terms; Industry Terms: Not Available to Industry
How to cite: pCLX-UBI-Tred was a gift from Patrick Salmon (Addgene plasmid # 27246 ; http://n2t.net/addgene:27246 ; RRID:Addgene_27246)
