>Addgene plasmid #27246 | pCLX-UBI-Tred | addgene partial sequence | sequence record 46596 | hUBCpro-F  5'-TGAAGCTCCGGTTTTGAACT-3'
CTTTTGAATGTAATCATTTGGGTCAATATGTAATTTTCAGTGTTAGACTAGTAAATTGTCCGCTAAATTC
TGGCCGTTTTTGGCTTTTTTGTTAGACAGGATCCCAACTTTGTACAAAAAAGCAGGCTACTAGTGAGGAA
CCAATTCAGTCGACTGGATCCGGTACCGAATTCCACCGGTCGCCACCATGGGCGAGCTGATCAAGGAGAA
CATGCACATGAAGCTGTACATGGAGGGCACCGTGAACAACCACCACTTCAAGTGCACATCCGAGGGCGAA
GGCAAGCCCTACGAGGGCACCCAGACCATGAAGATCAAGGTGGTCGAGGGCGGCCCTCTCCCCTTCGCCT
TCGACATCCTGGCTACCAGCTTCATGTACGGCAGCAAAGCCTTCATCAACCACACCCAGGGCATCCCCGA
CTTCTTTAAGCAGTCCTTCCCTGAGGGCTTCACATGGGAGAGAATCACCACATACGAAGACGGGGGCGTG
CTGACCGCTACCCAGGAAACCAGCTTCCAGAACGGCTGCATCATCTACAACGTCAAGATCAACGGGGTGA
ACTTCCCATCCAACGGCCCTGTGATGCAGAAGAAAACACGCGGCTGGGAGGCCAACACCGAGATGCTGTA
CCCCGCTGACGGCGGCCTGAGAGGCCACAGCCAGATGGCCCTGAAGCTCGTGGGCGGGGGCTACCTGCAC
TGCTCCTTCAAGACCACATACAGATCCAAGAAACCCGCTAAGAACCTCAAGATGCCCGGCTTCCACTTCG
TGGACCACAGACTGGAAAGAATCAAGGAGGCCGACAAAGAGACCTACGTCGAGCAGCACGAGATGGCTGT
GGCCAAGTACTGCGACCTCCCTA
