>Addgene plasmid #27246 | pCLX-UBI-Tred | addgene partial sequence | sequence record 46597 | M13-rev 5'-CAGGAAACAGCTATGACC-3'
CAGCTATGACTGGGAGTAGTCAGGAGAGGAGGAAAAATCTGGCTAGTAAAACATGTAAGGAAAATTTTAG
GGATGTTAAAGAAAAAAATAACACAAAACAAAATATAAAAAAAATCTAACCTCAAGTCAAGGCTTTTCTA
TGGAATAAGGAATGGACAGCAGGGGGCTGTTTCATATACTGATGACCTCTTTATAGCCAACCTTTGTTCA
TGGCAGCCAGCATATGGGCATATGTTGCCAAACTCTAAACCAAATACTCATTCTGATGTTTTAAATGATT
TGCCCTCCCATATGTCCTTCCGAGTGAGAGACACAAAAAATTCCAACACACTATTGCAATGAAAATAAAT
TTCCTTTATTAGCCAGAAGTCAGATGCTCAAGGGGCTTCATGATGTCCCCATAATTTTTGGCAGAGGGAA
AAAGATCTGCTAGCTCGACACACTGGCGATTCAACTAGATGCTGCTAGAGATTTTCCACACTGACTAAAA
GGGTCTGAGGGATCTCTAGTTACCAGAGTCACACAACAGACGGGCACACACTACTTGAAGCACTCAAGGC
AAGCTTTATTGAGGCTTAAGCAGTGGGTTCCCTAGTTAGCCAGAGAGCTCCCAGGCTCAGATCTGGTCTA
ACCAGAGAGACCCAGTACAAGCAAAAAGCAGCATAACTTCGTATAATGTATGCTATACGAAGTTATTCCC
ATGGTGAATTGATCCCATCTTGTCTTCGTTGGGAGTGAATTAGCCCTTCCAGTCCCCCCTTTTCTTTTAA
AAAGTGGCTAAGATCTACAGCTGCCTTGTAAGTCATTGGT
