>Addgene plasmid #27246 | pCLX-UBI-Tred | addgene partial sequence | sequence record 46598 | CAGenhancer-F 5'-GGGCGTACTTGGCATATGAT-3'
TCCACCCATTGACGTCAATGGAAAGTCCCTATTGGCGTTACTATGGGAACATACGTCATTATTGACGTCA
ATGGGCGGGGGTCGTTGGGCGGTCAGCCAGGCGGGCCATTTACCGTAAGTTATGTAACGCGGAACTCCAT
ATATGGGCTATGAACTAATGACCCCGTAATTGATTACTATTAATAACTAGTCAATAATCAATGTCGACCC
AGGTGGCACTTTTCGGGGAAATGTGCGCGGAACCCCTATTTGTTTATTTTTCTAAATACATTCAAATATG
TATCCGCTCATGAGACAATAACCCTGATAAATGCTTCAATAATATTGAAAAAGGAAGAGTATGAGTATTC
AACATTTCCGTGTCGCCCTTATTCCCTTTTTTGCGGCATTTTGCCTTCCTGTTTTTGCTCACCCAGAAAC
GCTGGTGAAAGTAAAAGATGCTGAAGATCAGTTGGGTGCACGAGTGGGTTACATCGAACTGGATCTCAAC
AGCGGTAAGATCCTTGAGAGTTTTCGCCCCGAAGAACGTTTTCCAATGATGAGCACTTTTAAAGTTCTGC
TATGTGGCGCGGTATTATCCCGTATTGACGCCGGGCAAGAGCAACTCGGTCGCCGCATACACTATTCTCA
GAATGACTTGGTTGAGTACTCACCAGTCACAGAAAAGCATCTTACGGATGGCATGACAGTAAGAGAATTA
TGCAGTGCTGCCATAACCATGAGTGATAACACTGCGGCCAACTTACTTCTGACAACGATCGGAGGACCGA
AGGAGCTAACCGCTTTTTTGCACAACATGGGGGATCATGTAACTC
